Addgene plasmid #157232: pD649-HAsp-KIR2DL1-COMP5AP-AviTag-9xHis
Purpose: Mammalian expression of cell-surface protein extracellular domain fused to COMP5AP-AviTag-9xHis. Protein is secreted from cells.
Depositing lab: Chris Garcia. Depositing organization: Stanford University. Publication: A Human IgSF Cell-Surface Interactome Reveals a Complex Network of Protein-Protein Interactions. Wojtowicz WM, Vielmetter J, Fernandes RA, Siepe DH, Eastman CL, Chisholm GB, Cox S, Klock H, Anderson PW, Rue SM, Miller JJ, Glaser SM, Bragstad ML, Vance J, Lam AW, Lesley SA, Zinn K, Garcia KC. Cell. 2020 Aug 20;182(4):1027-1043.e17. doi: 10.1016/j.cell.2020.07.025. PubMed 32822567.
Backbone
  Vector backbone: pD649
  Backbone size w/o insert (bp): 7153
  Vector type: Mammalian Expression
Growth in bacteria
  Bacterial resistance: Ampicillin, 100 μg/mL
  Growth temperature: 37°C
  Growth strain: DH5alpha
  Copy number: High Copy
Gene/Insert
  Gene/Insert name: KIR2DL1 (alt name: KI2L1)
  Species: H. sapiens (human)
  Insert size (bp): 672
  Entrez Gene: KIR2DL1 (a.k.a. CD158A, KIR-K64, KIR221, KIR2DL3, NKAT, NKAT-1, NKAT1, p58.1)
  Promoter: CMV/SP6
  Tag / fusion protein: COMP5AP-AviTag-9xHis (C terminal on backbone)
  Cloning method: Restriction Enzyme; 5′ cloning site GCGGCCGC (not destroyed); 3′ cloning site GGCGCGCC (not destroyed)
  Sequencing primers: 5′ ATTTAGGTGACACTATAG; 3′ CGTCGCACTCCATCACGGTG
Resource information
  A portion of this plasmid was derived from a plasmid made by: synthesis by ThermoFisher
Terms and licenses: Academic/Nonprofit Terms; Industry Terms: Not Available to Industry
Depositor comments: Some plasmids in this collection may have an IS4-like element ISVsa5 family transposase upstream of the CMV promoter.
How to cite: pD649-HAsp-KIR2DL1-COMP5AP-AviTag-9xHis was a gift from Chris Garcia (Addgene plasmid # 157232 ; http://n2t.net/addgene:157232 ; RRID:Addgene_157232)
