[The description below was written by a language model from this plasmid's Addgene catalogue record and pLannotate feature annotations shown in this document.]
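Description:
pD649-HAsp-KIR2DL1-COMP5AP-AviTag-9xHis is a mammalian expression plasmid built on the pD649 backbone. It produces the extracellular domain of human KIR2DL1 (CD158A), a killer-cell immunoglobulin-like receptor, as a secreted, multimerised fusion protein. It is maintained in E. coli at high copy through a ColE1/pUC-type origin and selected with ampicillin via the β-lactamase gene. The annotated sequence also contains an SV40 early/EM7 promoter cassette driving a puromycin N-acetyltransferase gene with an SV40 poly(A) signal, which would allow puromycin selection in mammalian cells, although the catalogue entry does not list this use. Short kanamycin-resistance, lacZα, ble and f1 ori fragments appear to be backbone remnants.

Expression is driven by the CMV enhancer/promoter, followed by a CMV intron A fragment and an SP6 promoter that also serves as a sequencing primer site. The open reading frame begins with a secretion signal. The plasmid name calls it "HAsp", whereas the automated annotation matches it partially to a mouse IgH signal sequence. The KIR2DL1 ectodomain follows, cloned between retained NotI and AscI sites. The annotation tool labels this segment KIR2DS1, presumably reflecting the close similarity of the two ectodomains. Downstream, in frame, are a segment of rat cartilage oligomeric matrix protein (COMP), a domain generally used to pentamerise fusion partners, then human placental alkaline phosphatase, an AviTag for enzymatic biotinylation and a polyhistidine tag (annotated as 8xHis, named 9xHis), ending at a bGH poly(A) signal.

The plasmid comes from a collection used to map a human IgSF cell-surface protein interactome. In that setting, a pentameric fusion carrying alkaline phosphatase is suited to serve as a high-avidity, enzymatically detectable binding reagent. The depositor notes that some plasmids in the collection may carry an IS4-like transposase insertion upstream of the CMV promoter; none is annotated here.
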