Features (pLannotate 1.2.2; 24 found; start..end, strand, type, name):
    119..143     -  CDS            KanR (fragment): aminoglycoside phosphotransferase; aph(3')-Ia; confers resistance to kanamycin
    254..842     +  rep_origin     ori: high-copy-number ColE1/pMB1/pBR322/pUC origin of replication
   1067..1084    +  terminator     rrnB T2 terminator (fragment): transcription terminator T2 from the E. coli rrnB gene
   1109..1128    -  CDS            lacZα (fragment): LacZα fragment of β-galactosidase; lacZ fragment
   1584..1600    +  protein_bind   lac operator: The lac repressor binds to the lac operator to inhibit transcription in E. coli. This inhibition can be relieved by adding lactose or isopropyl-β-D-thiogalactopyranoside (IPTG). lac repressor encoded by lacI
   1843..2146    +  enhancer       CMV enhancer: human cytomegalovirus immediate early enhancer
   2147..2350    +  promoter       CMV promoter: human cytomegalovirus (CMV) immediate early promoter
   2486..2529    +  intron         CMV intron (fragment): modified intron A from human cytomegalovirus
   2581..2599    +  promoter       SP6 promoter: promoter for bacteriophage SP6 RNA polymerase
   2603..2640    +  CDS            IgH signal sequence (fragment): signal sequence from the mouse immunoglobulin heavy chain variable region
   2698..3420    +  CDS            KIR2DS1 (fragment): KI2S1_HUMAN - Also known as CD158H. Experimental evidence at protein level: Swiss-Prot protein existence level 1. Receptor on natural killer (NK) cells for some HLA-C alleles such as w6. Does not inhibit the activity of NK cells. From Homo sapiens (Human).
   3517..3696    +  CDS            Comp (fragment): COMP_RAT - Experimental evidence at protein level: Swiss-Prot protein existence level 1. May play a role in the structural integrity of cartilage via its interaction with other extracellular matrix proteins such as the collagens and fibronectin. Can mediate the interaction of chondrocytes with the cartilage extracellular matrix through interaction with cell surface integrin receptors. Could play a role in the pathogenesis of osteoarthritis. Potent suppressor of apoptosis in both primary chondrocytes and transformed cells. Suppresses apoptosis by blocking the activation of caspase-3 and by indu
   3684..5136    +  CDS            SEAP (fragment): secreted alkaline phosphatase from human placenta The natural enzyme has a C-terminal transmembrane sequence that is replaced by a GPI anchor.
   5161..5202    +  CDS            AviTag™ (fragment): peptide tag that allows for enzymatic biotinylation
   5206..5229    +  CDS            8xHis: 8xHis affinity tag
   5375..5486    +  polyA_signal   bGH poly(A) signal: bovine growth hormone polyadenylation signal
   5487..5595    +  rep_origin     f1 ori (fragment): f1 bacteriophage origin of replication; arrow indicates direction of (+) strand synthesis
   5609..5938    +  promoter       SV40 promoter: SV40 enhancer and early promoter
   5986..6033    +  promoter       EM7 promoter: synthetic bacterial promoter&nbsp
   6052..6651    +  CDS            PuroR (fragment): puromycin N-acetyltransferase; pac from Streptomyces; confers resistance to puromycin
   6661..6786    +  CDS            ble (fragment): BLE_KLEPN - Experimental evidence at protein level: Swiss-Prot protein existence level 1. Binding protein with a strong affinity to the bleomycin family of antibiotics. Binds to CL990; an antimitotic-antibiotic compound. From Klebsiella pneumoniae.
   6781..6902    +  polyA_signal   SV40 poly(A) signal: SV40 polyadenylation signal
   6955..7815    -  CDS            AmpR: β-lactamase; bla; confers resistance to ampicillin, carbenicillin, and related antibiotics
   7818..89      -  promoter       AmpR promoter (fragment) (across the origin): bla
>Addgene plasmid #157232 | pD649-HAsp-KIR2DL1-COMP5AP-AviTag-9xHis | depositor full sequence | sequence record 303573 | Full Sequence
TTTCAATATTATTGAAGCATTTATCAGGGTTATTGTCTCATGAGCGGATACATATTTGAATGTATTTAGA
AAAATAAACAAATAGGGGTCAGTGTTACAACCAATTAACCAATTCTGAACATTATCGCGAGCCCATTTAT
ACCTGAATATGGCTCATAACACCCCTTGCTCATGACCAAAATCCCTTAACGTGAGTTACGCGCGCGTCGT
TCCACTGAGCGTCAGACCCCGTAGAAAAGATCAAAGGATCTTCTTGAGATCCTTTTTTTCTGCGCGTAAT
CTGCTGCTTGCAAACAAAAAAACCACCGCTACCAGCGGTGGTTTGTTTGCCGGATCAAGAGCTACCAACT
CTTTTTCCGAAGGTAACTGGCTTCAGCAGAGCGCAGATACCAAATACTGTTCTTCTAGTGTAGCCGTAGT
TAGCCCACCACTTCAAGAACTCTGTAGCACCGCCTACATACCTCGCTCTGCTAATCCTGTTACCAGTGGC
TGCTGCCAGTGGCGATAAGTCGTGTCTTACCGGGTTGGACTCAAGACGATAGTTACCGGATAAGGCGCAG
CGGTCGGGCTGAACGGGGGGTTCGTGCACACAGCCCAGCTTGGAGCGAACGACCTACACCGAACTGAGAT
ACCTACAGCGTGAGCTATGAGAAAGCGCCACGCTTCCCGAAGGGAGAAAGGCGGACAGGTATCCGGTAAG
CGGCAGGGTCGGAACAGGAGAGCGCACGAGGGAGCTTCCAGGGGGAAACGCCTGGTATCTTTATAGTCCT
GTCGGGTTTCGCCACCTCTGACTTGAGCGTCGATTTTTGTGATGCTCGTCAGGGGGGCGGAGCCTATGGA
AAAACGCCAGCAACGCGGCCTTTTTACGGTTCCTGGCCTTTTGCTGGCCTTTTGCTCACATGTTCTTTCC
TGCGTTATCCCCTGATTCTGTGGATAACCGTATTACCGCCTTTGAGTGAGCTGATACCGCTCGCCGCAGC
CGAACGACCGAGCGCAGCGAGTCAGTGAGCGAGGAAGCGGAAGGCGAGAGTAGGGAACTGCCAGGCATCA
AACTAAGCAGAAGGCCCCTGACGGATGGCCTTTTTGCGTTTCTACAAACTCTTTCTGTGTTGTAAAACGA
CGGCCAGTCTTAAGCTCGGGCCCCCTGGGCGGTTCTGATAACGAGTAATCGTTAATCCGCAAATAACGTA
AAAACCCGCTTCGGCGGGTTTTTTTATGGGGGGAGTTTAGGGAAAGAGCATTTGTCAGAATATTTAAGGG
CGCCTGTCACTTTGCTTGATATATGAGAATTATTTAACCTTATAAATGAGAAAAAAGCAACGCACTTTAA
ATAAGATACGTTGCTTTTTCGATTGATGAACACCTATAATTAAACTATTCATCTATTATTTATGATTTTT
TGTATATACAATATTTCTAGTTTGTTAAAGAGAATTAAGAAAATAAATCTCGAAAATAATAAAGGGAAAA
TCAGTTTTTGATATCAAAATTATACATGTCAACGATAATACAAAATATAATACAAACTATAAGATGTTAT
CAGTATTTATTATCATTTAGAATAAATTTTGTGTCGCCCTTAATTGTGAGCGGATAACAATTACGAGCTT
CATGCACAGTGGCGTTGACTCAATATTGGCCATTAGCCATATTATTCATTGGTTATATAGCATAAATCAA
TATTGGCTATTGGCCATTGCATACGTTGTATCTATATCATAATATGTACATTTATATTGGCTCATGTCCA
ATATGACCGCCATGTTGGCATTGATTATTGACTAGTTATTAATAGTAATCAATTACGGGGTCATTAGTTC
ATAGCCCATATATGGAGTTCCGCGTTACATAACTTACGGTAAATGGCCCGCCTGGCTGACCGCCCAACGA
CCCCCGCCCATTGACGTCAATAATGACGTATGTTCCCATAGTAACGCCAATAGGGACTTTCCATTGACGT
CAATGGGTGGAGTATTTACGGTAAACTGCCCACTTGGCAGTACATCAAGTGTATCATATGCCAAGTACGC
CCCCTATTGACGTCAATGACGGTAAATGGCCCGCCTGGCATTATGCCCAGTACATGACCTTATGGGACTT
TCCTACTTGGCAGTACATCTACGTATTAGTCATCGCTATTACCATGGTGATGCGGTTTTGGCAGTACATC
AATGGGCGTGGATAGCGGTTTGACTCACGGGGATTTCCAAGTCTCCACCCCATTGACGTCAATGGGAGTT
TGTTTTGGCACCAAAATCAACGGGACTTTCCAAAATGTCGTAACAACTCCGCCCCATTGACGCAAATGGG
CGGTAGGCGTGTACGGTGGGAGGTCTATATAAGCAGAGCTCGTTTAGTGAACCGTCAGATCGCCTGGAGA
CGCCATCCACGCTGTTTTGACCTCCATAGAAGACACCGGGACCGATCCAGCCTCCGCGGCCGGGAACGGT
GCATTGGAACGCGGATTCCCCGTGCCAAGAGTGACGTAAGTACCGCCTATAGAGTCTATAGGCCCACCCC
CTTGGCTTCGTTAGAACGCGGCTACAATTAATACATAACCTTATGTATCATACACATACGATTTAGGTGA
CACTATAGAATAACATCCACTTTGCCTTTCTCTCCACAGGTGTCCACTCCCAGGTCCAACTGCACCTCGG
TTCTATCGAAAACGCGCCTGCTAGCGCCACCATGAAGACCATCATTGCCCTGAGCTACATCTTCTGCCTG
GTGTTCGCTGCGGCCGCCCATGAAGGCGTGCACAGAAAACCTTCTCTGCTGGCCCATCCTGGACCTCTGG
TCAAGAGCGAAGAGACAGTGATCCTGCAGTGTTGGAGCGACGTGATGTTCGAGCACTTCCTGCTGCACCG
CGAGGGCATGTTCAACGACACACTGAGACTGATCGGCGAGCACCACGATGGCGTGTCCAAGGCCAATTTC
AGCATCAGCAGAATGACCCAGGACCTGGCCGGCACCTACAGATGTTATGGCTCTGTGACACACAGCCCCT
ACCAGGTGTCAGCCCCTAGCGATCCTCTGGACATCGTGATCATCGGCCTGTACGAGAAGCCTAGCCTGTC
TGCTCAGCCTGGACCTACAGTGCTGGCCGGCGAAAATGTGACCCTGAGCTGTAGCAGCCGGTCCAGCTAC
GATATGTACCACCTGTCCAGAGAGGGCGAAGCCCACGAAAGAAGGCTGCCTGCCGGACCTAAAGTGAACG
GCACCTTCCAGGCCGATTTTCCACTGGGACCTGCCACACACGGCGGCACATATAGATGCTTCGGCAGCTT
CCACGACAGCCCTTACGAGTGGTCTAAGAGCAGCGATCCACTGCTGGTGTCCGTGACCGGCAATCCTAGC
AATAGCTGGCCTTCTCCAACCGAGCCTAGCAGCAAGACAGGCAACCCCAGACATCTGCATGGCGCGCCGG
AAGATCAAGTTGATCCAAGATTGATTGATGGCAAGGGCGGATCTCTGGAGGTGCTGTTCCAGGGACCAGG
CGGAAGCGGCAATCCCGGCGGCGATCTGGCCCCCCAGATGCTGCGCGAGCTGCAGGAGACCAATGCCGCC
CTGCAGGACGTGCGCGAGCTGCTGCGCCACCGCGTGAAGGAGATCACCTTCCTGAAGAACACCGTGATGG
AGTGCGACGCCTGCGGTATGCAGCCCTCTAGAGGCTCCGGCTCCATCATCCCAGTTGAGGAGGAGAACCC
GGACTTCTGGAACCGCGAGGCAGCCGAGGCCCTGGGTGCCGCCAAGAAGCTGCAGCCTGCACAGACAGCC
GCCAAGAACCTCATCATCTTCCTGGGCGATGGGATGGGGGTGTCTACGGTGACAGCTGCCAGGATCCTAA
AAGGGCAGAAGAAGGACAAACTGGGGCCTGAGATACCCCTGGCCATGGACCGCTTCCCATATGTGGCTCT
GTCCAAGACATACAATGTAGACAAACATGTGCCAGACAGTGGAGCCACAGCCACGGCCTACCTGTGCGGG
GTCAAGGGCAACTTCCAGACCATTGGCTTGAGTGCAGCCGCCCGCTTTAACCAGTGCAACACGACACGCG
GCAACGAGGTCATCTCCGTGATGAATCGGGCCAAGAAAGCAGGGAAGTCAGTGGGAGTGGTAACCACCAC
ACGAGTGCAGCACGCCTCGCCAGCCGGCACCTACGCCCACACGGTGAACCGCAACTGGTACTCGGACGCC
GACGTGCCTGCCTCGGCCCGCCAGGAGGGGTGCCAGGACATCGCTACGCAGCTCATCTCCAACATGGACA
TTGACGTGATCCTAGGTGGAGGCCGAAAGTACATGTTTCGCATGGGAACCCCAGACCCTGAGTACCCAGA
TGACTACAGCCAAGGTGGGACCAGGCTGGACGGGAAGAATCTGGTGCAGGAATGGCTGGCGAAGCGCCAG
GGTGCCCGGTATGTGTGGAACCGCACTGAGCTCATGCAGGCTTCCCTGGACCCGTCTGTGACCCATCTCA
TGGGTCTCTTTGAGCCTGGAGACATGAAATACGAGATCCACCGAGACTCCACACTGGACCCCTCCCTGAT
GGAGATGACAGAGGCTGCCCTGCGCCTGCTGAGCAGGAACCCCCGCGGCTTCTTCCTCTTCGTGGAGGGT
GGTCGCATCGACCATGGTCATCATGAAAGCAGGGCTTACCGGGCACTGACTGAGACGATCATGTTCGACG
ACGCCATTGAGAGGGCGGGCCAGCTCACCAGCGAGGAGGACACGCTGAGCCTCGTCACTGCCGACCACTC
CCACGTCTTCTCCTTCGGAGGCTACCCCCTGCGAGGGAGCTCCATCTTCGGGCTGGCCCCTGGCAAGGCC
CGGGACAGGAAGGCCTACACGGTCCTCCTATACGGAAACGGTCCAGGCTATGTGCTCAAGGACGGCGCCC
GGCCGGATGTTACCGAGAGCGAGAGCGGGAGCCCCGAGTATCGGCAGCAGTCAGCAGTGCCCCTGGACGA
AGAGACCCACGCAGGCGAGGACGTGGCGGTGTTCGCGCGCGGCCCGCAGGCGCACCTGGTTCACGGCGTG
CAGGAGCAGACCTTCATAGCGCACGTCATGGCCTTCGCCGCCTGCCTGGAGCCCTACACCGCCTGCGACC
TGGCGCCCCCCGCCGGCACCACCGACGCCGCGCACCCGGGTGGCGGAGGACTGAACGACATCTTCGAGGC
TCAGAAAATCGAATGGCACGAACATCACCATCACCATCACCATCACCATTAAGGCCGGCCTGTAGTCACT
GGCACAACGCGTTACCCGGTAAGCCAATCGGGTATACACGGTCGTCATACTGCAGACAGGGTTCTTCTAC
TTTGCAAGATAGTCTTGAGTAGTAAAATAAATAGATAGAGAAAATCAGCCTCGACTGTGCCTTCTAGTTG
CCAGCCATCTGTTGTTTGCCCCTCCCCCGTGCCTTCCTTGACCCTGGAAGGTGCCACTCCCACTGTCCTT
TCCTAATAAAATGAGGAAATTGCATCACAACACTCAACCCTATCTCGGTCTATTCTTTTGATTTATAAGG
GATTTTGCCGATTTCGGCCTATTGGTTAAAAAATGAGCTGATTTAACAAAAATTTAACGCGAATTAATTC
TGTGGAATGTGTGTCAGTTAGGGTGTGGAAAGTCCCCAGGCTCCCCAGCAGGCAGAAGTATGCAAAGCAT
GCATCTCAATTAGTCAGCAACCAGGTGTGGAAAGTCCCCAGGCTCCCCAGCAGGCAGAAGTATGCAAAGC
ATGCATCTCAATTAGTCAGCAACCATAGTCCCGCCCCTAACTCCGCCCATCCCGCCCCTAACTCCGCCCA
GTTCCGCCCATTCTCCGCCCCATGGCTGACTAATTTTTTTTATTTATGCAGAGGCCGAGGCCGCCTCTGC
CTCTGAGCTATTCCAGAAGTAGTGAGGAGGCTTTTTTGGAGGCCTAGGCTTTTGCAAAAAGCTCCCGGGA
GCTTGTATATCCATTTTCGGATCTGATCAGCACGTGTTGACAATTAATCATCGGCATAGTATATCGGCAT
AGTATAATACGACAAGGTGAGGAACTAAACCATGACCGAGTACAAGCCCACGGTGCGCCTCGCCACCCGC
GACGACGTCCCCAGGGCCGTACGCACCCTCGCCGCCGCGTTCGCCGACTACCCCGCCACGCGCCACACCG
TCGATCCGGACCGCCACATCGAGCGGGTCACCGAGCTGCAAGAACTCTTCCTCACGCGCGTCGGGCTCGA
CATCGGCAAGGTGTGGGTCGCGGACGACGGCGCCGCGGTGGCGGTCTGGACCACGCCGGAGAGCGTCGAA
GCGGGGGCGGTGTTCGCCGAGATCGGCCCGCGCATGGCCGAGTTGAGCGGTTCCCGGCTGGCCGCGCAGC
AACAGATGGAAGGCCTCCTGGCGCCGCACCGGCCCAAGGAGCCCGCGTGGTTCCTGGCCACCGTCGGCGT
CTCGCCCGACCACCAGGGCAAGGGTCTGGGCAGCGCCGTCGTGCTCCCCGGAGTGGAGGCGGCCGAGCGC
GCCGGGGTGCCCGCCTTCCTGGAGACATCCGCGCCCCGCAACCTCCCCTTCTACGAGCGGCTCGGCTTCA
CCGTCACCGCCGACGTCGAGGTGCCCGAAGGACCGCGCACCTGGTGCATGACCCGCAAGCCCGGTGCCTG
ACACGTGCTACGAGATTTCGATTCCACCGCCGCCTTCTATGAAAGGTTGGGCTTCGGAATCGTTTTCCGG
GACGCCGGCTGGATGATCCTCCAGCGCGGGGATCTCATGCTGGAGTTCTTCGCCCACCCCAACTTGTTTA
TTGCAGCTTATAATGGTTACAAATAAAGCAATAGCATCACAAATTTCACAAATAAAGCATTTTTTTCACT
GCATTCTAGTTGTGGTTTGTCCAAACTCATCAATGTATCTTATCATGTCTGTATACCGTCGACCTCTAGC
TAGAGCTTGGCGTAATCATGGTCATTACCAATGCTTAATCAGTGAGGCACCTATCTCAGCGATCTGTCTA
TTTCGTTCATCCATAGTTGCCTGACTCCCCGTCGTGTAGATAACTACGATACGGGAGGGCTTACCATCTG
GCCCCAGCGCTGCGATGATACCGCGAGAACCACGCTCACCGGCTCCGGATTTATCAGCAATAAACCAGCC
AGCCGGAAGGGCCGAGCGCAGAAGTGGTCCTGCAACTTTATCCGCCTCCATCCAGTCTATTAATTGTTGC
CGGGAAGCTAGAGTAAGTAGTTCGCCAGTTAATAGTTTGCGCAACGTTGTTGCCATCGCTACAGGCATCG
TGGTGTCACGCTCGTCGTTTGGTATGGCTTCATTCAGCTCCGGTTCCCAACGATCAAGGCGAGTTACATG
ATCCCCCATGTTGTGCAAAAAAGCGGTTAGCTCCTTCGGTCCTCCGATCGTTGTCAGAAGTAAGTTGGCC
GCAGTGTTATCACTCATGGTTATGGCAGCACTGCATAATTCTCTTACTGTCATGCCATCCGTAAGATGCT
TTTCTGTGACTGGTGAGTACTCAACCAAGTCATTCTGAGAATAGTGTATGCGGCGACCGAGTTGCTCTTG
CCCGGCGTCAATACGGGATAATACCGCGCCACATAGCAGAACTTTAAAAGTGCTCATCATTGGAAAACGT
TCTTCGGGGCGAAAACTCTCAAGGATCTTACCGCTGTTGAGATCCAGTTCGATGTAACCCACTCGTGCAC
CCAACTGATCTTCAGCATCTTTTACTTTCACCAGCGTTTCTGGGTGAGCAAAAACAGGAAGGCAAAATGC
CGCAAAAAAGGGAATAAGGGCGACACGGAAATGTTGAATACTCATATTCTTCCTT
