>Addgene plasmid #157232 | pD649-HAsp-KIR2DL1-COMP5AP-AviTag-9xHis | depositor partial sequence | sequence record 303574 | insert (extracellular domain)
CATGAAGGCGTGCACAGAAAACCTTCTCTGCTGGCCCATCCTGGACCTCTGGTCAAGAGCGAAGAGACAG
TGATCCTGCAGTGTTGGAGCGACGTGATGTTCGAGCACTTCCTGCTGCACCGCGAGGGCATGTTCAACGA
CACACTGAGACTGATCGGCGAGCACCACGATGGCGTGTCCAAGGCCAATTTCAGCATCAGCAGAATGACC
CAGGACCTGGCCGGCACCTACAGATGTTATGGCTCTGTGACACACAGCCCCTACCAGGTGTCAGCCCCTA
GCGATCCTCTGGACATCGTGATCATCGGCCTGTACGAGAAGCCTAGCCTGTCTGCTCAGCCTGGACCTAC
AGTGCTGGCCGGCGAAAATGTGACCCTGAGCTGTAGCAGCCGGTCCAGCTACGATATGTACCACCTGTCC
AGAGAGGGCGAAGCCCACGAAAGAAGGCTGCCTGCCGGACCTAAAGTGAACGGCACCTTCCAGGCCGATT
TTCCACTGGGACCTGCCACACACGGCGGCACATATAGATGCTTCGGCAGCTTCCACGACAGCCCTTACGA
GTGGTCTAAGAGCAGCGATCCACTGCTGGTGTCCGTGACCGGCAATCCTAGCAATAGCTGGCCTTCTCCA
ACCGAGCCTAGCAGCAAGACAGGCAACCCCAGACATCTGCAT
